Addgene plasmid #90885: SASS6 G2.3 gRNA
Purpose: 3rd generation lentiviral gRNA plasmid targeting human SASS6
Depositing lab: Iain Cheeseman. Depositing organization: Whitehead Institute for Biomedical Research. Publication: Large-Scale Analysis of CRISPR/Cas9 Cell-Cycle Knockouts Reveals the Diversity of p53-Dependent Responses to Cell-Cycle Defects. McKinley KL, Cheeseman IM. Dev Cell. 2017 Feb 27;40(4):405-420.e2. doi: 10.1016/j.devcel.2017.01.012. Epub 2017 Feb 16. PubMed 28216383.
Backbone
  Vector backbone: pLenti-sgRNA
  Backbone manufacturer: Eric Lander & David Sabatini labs (Addgene plasmid #71409)
  Backbone size w/o insert (bp): 9151
  Vector type: Lentiviral, CRISPR
  Selectable markers: Puromycin
Growth in bacteria
  Bacterial resistance: Ampicillin, 100 μg/mL
  Growth temperature: 37°C
  Growth strain: NEB Stable
  Copy number: Unknown
Gene/Insert
  Gene/Insert name: SASS6 (Guide Designation G2.3) (alt name: pKMKO series)
  gRNA/shRNA sequence: CACCgCCTGCAACGGGACTAGTTGG
  Species: H. sapiens (human)
  Promoter: U6
  Cloning method: Restriction Enzyme; 5′ cloning site BsmBI (destroyed during cloning); 3′ cloning site BsmBI (destroyed during cloning)
  Sequencing primers: 5′ hU6-F (5'-GAGGGCCTATTTCCCATGATT-3'); 3′ EF1a-R (5'-CACGGCGACTACTGCACTTA-3')
Terms and licenses: Academic/Nonprofit Terms; Industry Terms: Not Available to Industry
Depositor comments: Please note that gRNA target sequence listed is not strictly the 20nt spacer sequence, but also contains the 5' BsmBI overhang. For more information about knockout human cell lines generated using this plasmid, please see http://cellcycleknockouts.wi.mit.edu/ .
How to cite: SASS6 G2.3 gRNA was a gift from Iain Cheeseman (Addgene plasmid # 90885 ; http://n2t.net/addgene:90885 ; RRID:Addgene_90885)
