[The description below was written by a language model from this plasmid's Addgene catalogue record and pLannotate feature annotations shown in this document.]
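Description:
SASS6 G2.3 gRNA is a third-generation lentiviral CRISPR guide plasmid built on the pLenti-sgRNA backbone and designed to express a single guide RNA against human SASS6. It is one of a series of guide constructs made for a large-scale analysis of Cas9-mediated knockouts of cell-cycle genes in human cells. The guide oligonucleotide was inserted between two BsmBI sites, both destroyed during cloning. It sits downstream of the human U6 RNA polymerase III promoter and directly upstream of the Streptococcus pyogenes guide scaffold (annotated as a tracrRNA fragment). No Cas9 coding sequence is annotated, so the nuclease must be provided separately in the target cells.

The viral portion has the usual third-generation layout. An RSV promoter drives a truncated HIV-1 5' LTR, making genomic RNA production Tat-independent, and is followed by the Ψ packaging signal with a partial gag sequence, the Rev response element for nuclear export, and a cPPT/CTS. After the U6 guide cassette, an EF-1α core promoter drives puromycin N-acetyltransferase for selection of transduced cells, with a WPRE to enhance expression. A self-inactivating ΔU3 3' LTR closes the viral region, with an SV40 polyadenylation signal just beyond it. In bacteria the plasmid is maintained by a high-copy ColE1/pUC-type origin and ampicillin resistance. The backbone also carries f1 and SV40 origins and remnants of lac, T3 and T7 elements.

The sequenced record is 7,302 nt, shorter than the 9,151 bp listed for the empty backbone. The record does not explain the difference, though loss of a stuffer fragment between the BsmBI sites is a plausible cause.
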