Features (pLannotate 1.2.2; 28 found; start..end, strand, type, name):
      1..58      +  rep_origin     RSF ori (fragment): Plasmids containing the RSF 1030 origin of replication can be propagated in E. coli cells that contain additional plasmids with compatible origins.
     60..152     +  CDS            lacI (fragment): lac repressor; lacI; The lac repressor binds to the lac operator to inhibit transcription in E. coli. This inhibition can be relieved by adding lactose or isopropyl-β-D-thiogalactopyranoside (IPTG).
    165..186     +  protein_bind   CAP binding site: CAP binding activates transcription in the presence of cAMP. E. coli catabolite activator protein
    201..231     +  promoter       lac promoter: promoter for the E. coli lac operon
    239..255     +  protein_bind   lac operator: The lac repressor binds to the lac operator to inhibit transcription in E. coli. This inhibition can be relieved by adding lactose or isopropyl-β-D-thiogalactopyranoside (IPTG). lac repressor encoded by lacI
    300..318     +  promoter       T3 promoter: promoter for bacteriophage T3 RNA polymerase
    346..572     +  promoter       RSV promoter: Rous sarcoma virus enhancer/promoter
    573..753     +  LTR            5' LTR (truncated): truncated 5' long terminal repeat (LTR) from HIV-1
    800..925     +  misc_feature   HIV-1 Ψ: packaging signal of human immunodeficiency virus type 1
    909..1272    +  CDS            HIV-1 gag (fragment): gag protein from human immunodeficiency virus 1; gag
   1418..1651    +  misc_feature   RRE: The Rev response element (RRE) of HIV-1 allows for Rev-dependent mRNA export from the nucleus to the cytoplasm.
   2028..2054    +  CDS            Rev (fragment): human immunodeficiency virus 1 (HIV-1) Rev protein; rev; enhances nuclear export of unspliced and incompletely spliced viral mRNAs
   2058..2298    +  promoter       U6 promoter: RNA polymerase III promoter for human U6 snRNA
   2346..2413    +  misc_RNA       tracrRNA (fragment): trans-activating CRISPR RNA for the Streptococcus pyogenes CRISPR/Cas9 system
   2462..2579    +  misc_feature   cPPT/CTS: central polypurine tract and central termination sequence of HIV-1
   2648..2859    +  promoter       EF-1α core promoter: core promoter for human elongation factor EF-1α
   2885..3484    +  CDS            PuroR (fragment): puromycin N-acetyltransferase; pac from Streptomyces; confers resistance to puromycin
   3500..4088    +  misc_feature   WPRE: woodchuck hepatitis virus posttranscriptional regulatory element
   4139..4158    +  misc_feature   cPPT/CTS (fragment): central polypurine tract and central termination sequence of HIV-1
   4160..4393    +  LTR            3' LTR (ΔU3): self-inactivating 3' long terminal repeat (LTR) from HIV-1
   4471..4592    +  polyA_signal   SV40 poly(A) signal: SV40 polyadenylation signal
   4632..4767    +  rep_origin     SV40 ori: SV40 origin of replication
   4788..4806    -  promoter       T7 promoter: promoter for bacteriophage T7 RNA polymerase
   4814..4969    +  CDS            lacZα (fragment): LacZα fragment of β-galactosidase; lacZ fragment
   4974..5402    +  rep_origin     f1 ori (sequence partly withheld): f1 bacteriophage origin of replication; arrow indicates direction of (+) strand synthesis
   5455..5559    +  promoter       AmpR promoter: bla
   5560..6420    +  CDS            AmpR: β-lactamase; bla; confers resistance to ampicillin, carbenicillin, and related antibiotics
   6591..7179    +  rep_origin     ori: high-copy-number ColE1/pMB1/pBR322/pUC origin of replication
>Addgene plasmid #90885 | SASS6 G2.3 gRNA | addgene full sequence | sequence record 183366 | Addgene NGS Result
ACCGCTCGCCGCAGCCGAACGACCGAGCGCAGCGAGTCAGTGAGCGAGGAAGCGGAAGAGCGCCCAATAC
GCAAACCGCCTCTCCCCGCGCGTTGGCCGATTCATTAATGCAGCTGGCACGACAGGTTTCCCGACTGGAA
AGCGGGCAGTGAGCGCAACGCAATTAATGTGAGTTAGCTCACTCATTAGGCACCCCAGGCTTTACACTTT
ATGCTTCCGGCTCGTATGTTGTGTGGAATTGTGAGCGGATAACAATTTCACACAGGAAACAGCTATGACC
ATGATTACGCCAAGCGCGCAATTAACCCTCACTAAAGGGAACAAAAGCTGGAGCTGCAAGCTTAATGTAG
TCTTATGCAATACTCTTGTAGTCTTGCAACATGGTAACGATGAGTTAGCAACATGCCTTACAAGGAGAGA
AAAAGCACCGTGCATGCCGATTGGTGGAAGTAAGGTGGTACGATCGTGCCTTATTAGGAAGGCAACAGAC
GGGTCTGACATGGATTGGACGAACCACTGAATTGCCGCATTGCAGAGATATTGTATTTAAGTGCCTAGCT
CGATACATAAACGGGTCTCTCTGGTTAGACCAGATCTGAGCCTGGGAGCTCTCTGGCTAACTAGGGAACC
CACTGCTTAAGCCTCAATAAAGCTTGCCTTGAGTGCTTCAAGTAGTGTGTGCCCGTCTGTTGTGTGACTC
TGGTAACTAGAGATCCCTCAGACCCTTTTAGTCAGTGTGGAAAATCTCTAGCAGTGGCGCCCGAACAGGG
ACTTGAAAGCGAAAGGGAAACCAGAGGAGCTCTCTCGACGCAGGACTCGGCTTGCTGAAGCGCGCACGGC
AAGAGGCGAGGGGCGGCGACTGGTGAGTACGCCAAAAATTTTGACTAGCGGAGGCTAGAAGGAGAGAGAT
GGGTGCGAGAGCGTCAGTATTAAGCGGGGGAGAATTAGATCGCGATGGGAAAAAATTCGGTTAAGGCCAG
GGGGAAAGAAAAAATATAAATTAAAACATATAGTATGGGCAAGCAGGGAGCTAGAACGATTCGCAGTTAA
TCCTGGCCTGTTAGAAACATCAGAAGGCTGTAGACAAATACTGGGACAGCTACAACCATCCCTTCAGACA
GGATCAGAAGAACTTAGATCATTATATAATACAGTAGCAACCCTCTATTGTGTGCATCAAAGGATAGAGA
TAAAAGACACCAAGGAAGCTTTAGACAAGATAGAGGAAGAGCAAAACAAAAGTAAGACCACCGCACAGCA
AGCGGCCGCTGATCTTCAGACCTGGAGGAGGAGATATGAGGGACAATTGGAGAAGTGAATTATATAAATA
TAAAGTAGTAAAAATTGAACCATTAGGAGTAGCACCCACCAAGGCAAAGAGAAGAGTGGTGCAGAGAGAA
AAAAGAGCAGTGGGAATAGGAGCTTTGTTCCTTGGGTTCTTGGGAGCAGCAGGAAGCACTATGGGCGCAG
CGTCAATGACGCTGACGGTACAGGCCAGACAATTATTGTCTGGTATAGTGCAGCAGCAGAACAATTTGCT
GAGGGCTATTGAGGCGCAACAGCATCTGTTGCAACTCACAGTCTGGGGCATCAAGCAGCTCCAGGCAAGA
ATCCTGGCTGTGGAAAGATACCTAAAGGATCAACAGCTCCTGGGGATTTGGGGTTGCTCTGGAAAACTCA
TTTGCACCACTGCTGTGCCTTGGAATGCTAGTTGGAGTAATAAATCTCTGGAACAGATTTGGAATCACAC
GACCTGGATGGAGTGGGACAGAGAAATTAACAATTACACAAGCTTAATACACTCCTTAATTGAAGAATCG
CAAAACCAGCAAGAAAAGAATGAACAAGAATTATTGGAATTAGATAAATGGGCAAGTTTGTGGAATTGGT
TTAACATAACAAATTGGCTGTGGTATATAAAATTATTCATAATGATAGTAGGAGGCTTGGTAGGTTTAAG
AATAGTTTTTGCTGTACTTTCTATAGTGAATAGAGTTAGGCAGGGATATTCACCATTATCGTTTCAGACC
CACCTCCCAACCCCGAGGGGACCCAGAGAGGGCCTATTTCCCATGATTCCTTCATATTTGCATATACGAT
ACAAGGCTGTTAGAGAGATAATTAGAATTAATTTGACTGTAAACACAAAGATATTAGTACAAAATACGTG
ACGTAGAAAGTAATAATTTCTTGGGTAGTTTGCAGTTTTAAAATTATGTTTTAAAATGGACTATCATATG
CTTACCGTAACTTGAAAGTATTTCGATTTCTTGGCTTTATATATCTTGTGGAAAGGACGAAACACCGCCT
GCAACGGGACTAGTTGGGTTTAAGAGCTATGCTGGAAACAGCATAGCAAGTTTAAATAAGGCTAGTCCGT
TATCAACTTGAAAAAGTGGCACCGAGTCGGTGCTTTTTTTGAATTCTAGATCTTGAGACAAATGGCAGTA
TTCATCCACAATTTTAAAAGAAAAGGGGGGATTGGGGGGTACAGTGCAGGGGAAAGAATAGTAGACATAA
TAGCAACAGACATACAAACTAAAGAATTACAAAAACAAATTACAAAAATTCAAAATTTTCGGGTTTATTA
CAGGGACAGCAGAGATCCACTTTGGCGCCGGCTCGAGTGGCTCCGGTGCCCGTCAGTGGGCAGAGCGCAC
ATCGCCCACAGTCCCCGAGAAGTTGGGGGGAGGGGTCGGCAATTGAACCGGTGCCTAGAGAAGGTGGCGC
GGGGTAAACTGGGAAAGTGATGTCGTGTACTGGCTCCGCCTTTTTCCCGAGGGTGGGGGAGAACCGTATA
TAAGTGCAGTAGTCGCCGTGAACGTTCTTTTTCGCAACGGGTTTGCCGCCAGAACACAGGTGTCGTGACG
CGGGATCCGCCACCATGACCGAGTACAAGCCCACGGTGCGCCTCGCCACCCGCGACGACGTCCCCAGGGC
CGTACGCACCCTCGCCGCCGCGTTCGCCGACTACCCCGCCACGCGCCACACCGTCGATCCGGACCGCCAC
ATCGAGCGGGTCACCGAGCTGCAAGAACTCTTCCTCACGCGCGTCGGGCTCGACATCGGCAAGGTGTGGG
TCGCGGACGACGGCGCCGCGGTGGCGGTCTGGACCACGCCGGAGAGCGTCGAAGCGGGGGCGGTGTTCGC
CGAGATCGGCCCGCGCATGGCCGAGTTGAGCGGTTCCCGGCTGGCCGCGCAGCAACAGATGGAAGGCCTC
CTGGCGCCGCACCGGCCCAAGGAGCCCGCGTGGTTCCTGGCCACCGTCGGAGTCTCGCCCGACCACCAGG
GCAAGGGTCTGGGCAGCGCCGTCGTGCTCCCCGGAGTGGAGGCGGCCGAGCGCGCCGGGGTGCCCGCCTT
CCTGGAGACCTCCGCGCCCCGCAACCTCCCCTTCTACGAGCGGCTCGGCTTCACCGTCACCGCCGACGTC
GAGGTGCCCGAAGGACCGCGCACCTGGTGCATGACCCGCAAGCCCGGTGCCTGAACGCGTTAAGTCGACA
ATCAACCTCTGGATTACAAAATTTGTGAAAGATTGACTGGTATTCTTAACTATGTTGCTCCTTTTACGCT
ATGTGGATACGCTGCTTTAATGCCTTTGTATCATGCTATTGCTTCCCGTATGGCTTTCATTTTCTCCTCC
TTGTATAAATCCTGGTTGCTGTCTCTTTATGAGGAGTTGTGGCCCGTTGTCAGGCAACGTGGCGTGGTGT
GCACTGTGTTTGCTGACGCAACCCCCACTGGTTGGGGCATTGCCACCACCTGTCAGCTCCTTTCCGGGAC
TTTCGCTTTCCCCCTCCCTATTGCCACGGCGGAACTCATCGCCGCCTGCCTTGCCCGCTGCTGGACAGGG
GCTCGGCTGTTGGGCACTGACAATTCCGTGGTGTTGTCGGGGAAATCATCGTCCTTTCCTTGGCTGCTCG
CCTGTGTTGCCACCTGGATTCTGCGCGGGACGTCCTTCTGCTACGTCCCTTCGGCCCTCAATCCAGCGGA
CCTTCCTTCCCGCGGCCTGCTGCCGGCTCTGCGGCCTCTTCCGCGTCTTCGCCTTCGCCCTCAGACGAGT
CGGATCTCCCTTTGGGCCGCCTCCCCGCGTCGACTTTAAGACCAATGACTTACAAGGCAGCTGTAGATCT
TAGCCACTTTTTAAAAGAAAAGGGGGGACTGGAAGGGCTAATTCACTCCCAACGAAGACAAGATCTGCTT
TTTGCTTGTACTGGGTCTCTCTGGTTAGACCAGATCTGAGCCTGGGAGCTCTCTGGCTAACTAGGGAACC
CACTGCTTAAGCCTCAATAAAGCTTGCCTTGAGTGCTTCAAGTAGTGTGTGCCCGTCTGTTGTGTGACTC
TGGTAACTAGAGATCCCTCAGACCCTTTTAGTCAGTGTGGAAAATCTCTAGCAGTACGTATAGTAGTTCA
TGTCATCTTATTATTCAGTATTTATAACTTGCAAAGAAATGAATATCAGAGAGTGAGAGGAACTTGTTTA
TTGCAGCTTATAATGGTTACAAATAAAGCAATAGCATCACAAATTTCACAAATAAAGCATTTTTTTCACT
GCATTCTAGTTGTGGTTTGTCCAAACTCATCAATGTATCTTATCATGTCTGGCTCTAGCTATCCCGCCCC
TAACTCCGCCCATCCCGCCCCTAACTCCGCCCAGTTCCGCCCATTCTCCGCCCCATGGCTGACTAATTTT
TTTTATTTATGCAGAGGCCGAGGCCGCCTCGGCCTCTGAGCTATTCCAGAAGTAGTGAGGAGGCTTTTTT
GGAGGCCTAGGGACGTACCCAATTCGCCCTATAGTGAGTCGTATTACGCGCGCTCACTGGCCGTCGTTTT
ACAACGTCGTGACTGGGAAAACCCTGGCGTTACCCAACTTAATCGCCTTGCAGCACATCCCCCTTTCGCC
AGCTGGCGTAATAGCGAAGAGGCCCGCACCGATCGCCCTTCCCAACAGTTGCGCAGCCTGAATGGCGAAT
GGG
[124 nt withheld, positions 4974-5097]
C
[91 nt withheld, positions 5099-5189]
A
[49 nt withheld, positions 5191-5239]
CCTTTGACGTTGGAGTCCACGTTCTTT
[37 nt withheld, positions 5267-5303]
ACCCTATCTCGGTCTATTCTTTTGATTTATAAGGGATTTTGCCGATTTCGGCCTATTGGTTAAAAAATGA
GCTGATTTAACAAAAATTTAACGCGAATTTTAACAAAATATTAACGCTTACAATTTAGGTGGCACTTTTC
GGGGAAATGTGCGCGGAACCCCTATTTGTTTATTTTTCTAAATACATTCAAATATGTATCCGCTCATGAG
ACAATAACCCTGATAAATGCTTCAATAATATTGAAAAAGGAAGAGTATGAGTATTCAACATTTCCGTGTC
GCCCTTATTCCCTTTTTTGCGGCATTTTGCCTTCCTGTTTTTGCTCACCCAGAAACGCTGGTGAAAGTAA
AAGATGCTGAAGATCAGTTGGGTGCACGAGTGGGTTACATCGAACTGGATCTCAACAGCGGTAAGATCCT
TGAGAGTTTTCGCCCCGAAGAACGTTTTCCAATGATGAGCACTTTTAAAGTTCTGCTATGTGGCGCGGTA
TTATCCCGTATTGACGCCGGGCAAGAGCAACTCGGTCGCCGCATACACTATTCTCAGAATGACTTGGTTG
AGTACTCACCAGTCACAGAAAAGCATCTTACGGATGGCATGACAGTAAGAGAATTATGCAGTGCTGCCAT
AACCATGAGTGATAACACTGCGGCCAACTTACTTCTGACAACGATCGGAGGACCGAAGGAGCTAACCGCT
TTTTTGCACAACATGGGGGATCATGTAACTCGCCTTGATCGTTGGGAACCGGAGCTGAATGAAGCCATAC
CAAACGACGAGCGTGACACCACGATGCCTGTAGCAATGGCAACAACGTTGCGCAAACTATTAACTGGCGA
ACTACTTACTCTAGCTTCCCGGCAACAATTAATAGACTGGATGGAGGCGGATAAAGTTGCAGGACCACTT
CTGCGCTCGGCCCTTCCGGCTGGCTGGTTTATTGCTGATAAATCTGGAGCCGGTGAGCGTGGGTCTCGCG
GTATCATTGCAGCACTGGGGCCAGATGGTAAGCCCTCCCGTATCGTAGTTATCTACACGACGGGGAGTCA
GGCAACTATGGATGAACGAAATAGACAGATCGCTGAGATAGGTGCCTCACTGATTAAGCATTGGTAACTG
TCAGACCAAGTTTACTCATATATACTTTAGATTGATTTAAAACTTCATTTTTAATTTAAAAGGATCTAGG
TGAAGATCCTTTTTGATAATCTCATGACCAAAATCCCTTAACGTGAGTTTTCGTTCCACTGAGCGTCAGA
CCCCGTAGAAAAGATCAAAGGATCTTCTTGAGATCCTTTTTTTCTGCGCGTAATCTGCTGCTTGCAAACA
AAAAAACCACCGCTACCAGCGGTGGTTTGTTTGCCGGATCAAGAGCTACCAACTCTTTTTCCGAAGGTAA
CTGGCTTCAGCAGAGCGCAGATACCAAATACTGTTCTTCTAGTGTAGCCGTAGTTAGGCCACCACTTCAA
GAACTCTGTAGCACCGCCTACATACCTCGCTCTGCTAATCCTGTTACCAGTGGCTGCTGCCAGTGGCGAT
AAGTCGTGTCTTACCGGGTTGGACTCAAGACGATAGTTACCGGATAAGGCGCAGCGGTCGGGCTGAACGG
GGGGTTCGTGCACACAGCCCAGCTTGGAGCGAACGACCTACACCGAACTGAGATACCTACAGCGTGAGCT
ATGAGAAAGCGCCACGCTTCCCGAAGGGAGAAAGGCGGACAGGTATCCGGTAAGCGGCAGGGTCGGAACA
GGAGAGCGCACGAGGGAGCTTCCAGGGGGAAACGCCTGGTATCTTTATAGTCCTGTCGGGTTTCGCCACC
TCTGACTTGAGCGTCGATTTTTGTGATGCTCGTCAGGGGGGCGGAGCCTATGGAAAAACGCCAGCAACGC
GGCCTTTTTACGGTTCCTGGCCTTTTGCTGGCCTTTTGCTCACATGTTCTTTCCTGCGTTATCCCCTGAT
TCTGTGGATAACCGTATTACCGCCTTTGAGTGAGCTGAT
